>Addgene plasmid #18737 | pCMV mouse Dscam | addgene partial sequence | sequence record 24619 | 18737 with CMV-F
NNNNNGNGNNNNTNGNNGAGCTGGTTTAGTGAACCGTCAGATCCGCTAGCGCTACCGGACTCAGATCTCG
AGTGGCTCGCTCGCTGGCTCGCTGGCTCGCGGGAGGCCGGGCAGCAGCAGGGGCATGTGGATACTGGCTC
TCTCCTTGTTCCAGAGCTTCGCGAATGTTTTCAGTGAAGAGCCCCACTCCAGCCTCTACTTTGTCAATGC
ATCGCTGCAAGAGGTAGTGTTTGCAAGCACATCGGGGACGCTGGTGCCCTGCCCGGCTGCAGGCATCCCT
CCTGTGACTCTCAGATGGTACCTAGCAACGGGCGAGGAGATCTACGATGTCCCCGGGATCCGCCACGTCC
ATCCCAATGGCACTCTCCAAATTTTCCCCTTTCCTCCTTCAAGCTTCAGCACCTTAATCCATGATAATAC
TTACTATTGCACAGCTGAAAACCCTTCAGGGAAAATTAGAAGTCAGGATGTCCACATCAAGGCTGTTTTA
CGGGAGCCCTATACAGTCCGTGTGGAGGACCAGAAAACCATGAGAGGCAATGTCGCGGTGTTCAAGTGCA
TTATCCCCTCCTCGGTGGAGGCGTACGTCACTGTCGTCTCATGGGAGAAAGNGTNNNNNNNNNNTNGNCT
CAANNNNNNNNNATTTCNNCATCACATCCACGGGAGCCTTNGTATATTAAAGATGTACAGAACGAAGATG
GGCTGTACAACTACCGCTGCATCACGCGGCACANATACACAGGGNANACN
