[The description below was written by a language model from this plasmid's Addgene catalogue record.]
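Description:
pCMV mouse Dscam is a mammalian expression plasmid built on the Clontech pEGFP-N1 backbone from which the EGFP coding region has been removed, leaving roughly 4 kb of vector sequence. It is maintained in E. coli as a high-copy plasmid under kanamycin selection. In mammalian cells, the same resistance cassette confers neomycin resistance, so stable transfectants can be selected with G418. The name of the construct and the use of a CMV forward primer for sequencing indicate that the insert sits downstream of the backbone's CMV immediate-early promoter, which gives strong constitutive transcription in most cultured mammalian cells. No feature table is provided, so other backbone elements are not itemised in the record.

The insert is mouse Dscam (Down's syndrome cell adhesion molecule). According to the depositor's notes, the cDNA was assembled in two steps. An AccI–NotI fragment from an IMAGE cDNA clone was first placed into the SalI and NotI sites of the vector, a step that also removes EGFP. An AccI–AccI segment was then replaced with cDNA amplified by PCR from mouse brain. Because EGFP is deleted and no epitope tag is listed, the protein appears to be expressed without a fluorescent fusion partner, although the record does not state this outright or give the insert size.

The associated publication concerns how Dscam and Sidekick proteins direct lamina-specific synaptic connections in the vertebrate retina. The plasmid therefore suits ectopic or overexpression of mouse Dscam in transfected cells, for example to study its adhesive and recognition properties.
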