Addgene plasmid #18737: pCMV mouse Dscam
Depositing lab: Joshua Sanes. Depositing organization: Harvard University. Publication: Dscam and Sidekick proteins direct lamina-specific synaptic connections in vertebrate retina. Yamagata M, Sanes JR. Nature. 2008 Jan 24. 451(7177):465-9. 10.1038/nature06469 PubMed 18216854.
Backbone
  Vector backbone: pEGFP-N1 (EGFP deleted)
  Backbone manufacturer: Clontech
  Backbone size w/o insert (bp): 4000
  Vector type: Mammalian Expression
  Selectable markers: Neomycin (select with G418)
Growth in bacteria
  Bacterial resistance: Kanamycin, 50 μg/mL
  Growth temperature: 37°C
  Growth strain: DH5alpha
  Copy number: High Copy
Gene/Insert
  Gene/Insert name: Dscam (alt name: Down's syndrome cell adhesion molecule)
  Species: M. musculus (mouse)
  Entrez Gene: Dscam (a.k.a. 4932410A21Rik)
  Cloning method: Restriction Enzyme
  Sequencing primers: 5′ CMV-F; 3′ n/a
Terms and licenses: Academic/Nonprofit Terms; Industry Terms: Not Available to Industry
Depositor comments: An AccI-NotI fragment from IMAGE clone 6410759 (ATCC) was cloned into the SalI/NotI sites of EGFP-N1. The AccI-AccI fragment was then replaced with cDNA amplified from mouse brain using primers GGCCGTCGACGTGGCTCGCTCGCTGGCTCGCTGGCT and CGACTCCAGCCGAGTTGTTGGCAGT.
How to cite: pCMV mouse Dscam was a gift from Joshua Sanes (Addgene plasmid # 18737 ; http://n2t.net/addgene:18737 ; RRID:Addgene_18737)
